>Addgene plasmid #81604 | pDONR223_AKT1_p.L52R | addgene full sequence | sequence record 167107 | Addgene NGS Result
GGCAGTTCCCTACTCTCGCGTTAACGCTAGCATGGATGTTTTCCCAGTCACGACGTTGTAAAACGACGGC
CAGTCTTAAGCTCGGGCCCCAAATAATGATTTTATTTTGACTGATAGTGACCTGTTCGTTGCAACAAATT
GATGAGCAATGCTTTTTTATAATGCCAACTTTGTACAAAAAAGTTGGCATGAGCGACGTGGCTATTGTGA
AGGAGGGTTGGCTGCACAAACGAGGGGAGTACATCAAGACCTGGCGGCCACGCTACTTCCTCCTCAAGAA
TGATGGCACCTTCATTGGCTACAAGGAGCGGCCGCAGGATGTGGACCAACGTGAGGCTCCCCGCAACAAC
TTCTCTGTGGCGCAGTGCCAGCTGATGAAGACGGAGCGGCCCCGGCCCAACACCTTCATCATCCGCTGCC
TGCAGTGGACCACTGTCATCGAACGCACCTTCCATGTGGAGACTCCTGAGGAGCGGGAGGAGTGGACAAC
CGCCATCCAGACTGTGGCTGACGGCCTCAAGAAGCAGGAGGAGGAGGAGATGGACTTCCGGTCGGGCTCA
CCCAGTGACAACTCAGGGGCTGAAGAGATGGAGGTGTCCCTGGCCAAGCCCAAGCACCGCGTGACCATGA
ACGAGTTTGAGTACCTGAAGCTGCTGGGCAAGGGCACTTTCGGCAAGGTGATCCTGGTGAAGGAGAAGGC
CACAGGCCGCTACTACGCCATGAAGATCCTCAAGAAGGAAGTCATCGTGGCCAAGGACGAGGTGGCCCAC
ACACTCACCGAGAACCGCGTCCTGCAGAACTCCAGGCACCCCTTCCTCACAGCCCTGAAGTACTCTTTCC
AGACCCACGACCGCCTCTGCTTTGTCATGGAGTACGCCAACGGGGGCGAGCTGTTCTTCCACCTGTCCCG
GGAGCGTGTGTTCTCCGAGGACCGGGCCCGCTTCTATGGCGCTGAGATTGTGTCAGCCCTGGACTACCTG
CACTCGGAGAAGAACGTGGTGTACCGGGACCTCAAGCTGGAGAACCTCATGCTGGACAAGGACGGGCACA
TTAAGATCACAGACTTCGGGCTGTGCAAGGAGGGGATCAAGGACGGTGCCACCATGAAGACCTTTTGCGG
CACACCTGAGTACCTGGCCCCCGAGGTGCTGGAGGACAATGACTACGGCCGTGCAGTGGACTGGTGGGGG
CTGGGCGTGGTCATGTACGAGATGATGTGCGGTCGCCTGCCCTTCTACAACCAGGACCATGAGAAGCTTT
TTGAGCTCATCCTCATGGAGGAGATCCGCTTCCCGCGCACGCTTGGTCCCGAGGCCAAGTCCTTGCTTTC
AGGGCTGCTCAAGAAGGACCCCAAGCAGAGGCTTGGCGGGGGCTCCGAGGACGCCAAGGAGATCATGCAG
CATCGCTTCTTTGCCGGTATCGTGTGGCAGCACGTGTACGAGAAGAAGCTCAGCCCACCCTTCAAGCCCC
AGGTCACGTCGGAGACTGACACCAGGTATTTTGATGAGGAGTTCACGGCCCAGATGATCACCATCACACC
ACCTGACCAAGATGACAGCATGGAGTGTGTGGACAGCGAGCGCAGGCCCCACTTCCCCCAGTTCTCCTAC
TCGGCCAGCGGCACGGCCTGATTGCCAACTTTCTTGTACAAAGTTGGCATTATAAGAAAGCATTGCTTAT
CAATTTGTTGCAACGAACAGGTCACTATCAGTCAAAATAAAATCATTATTTGCCATCCAGCTGATATCCC
CTATAGTGAGTCGTATTACATGGTCATAGCTGTTTCCTGGCAGCTCTGGCCCGTGTCTCAAAATCTCTGA
TGTTACATTGCACAAGATAAAAATATATCATCATGCCTCCTCTAGACCAGCCAGGACAGAAATGCCTCGA
CTTCGCTGCTACCCAAGGTTGCCGGGTGACGCACACCGTGGAAACGGATGAAGGCACGAACCCAGTGGAC
ATAAGCCTGTTCGGTTCGTAAGCTGTAATGCAAGTAGCGTATGCGCTCACGCAACTGGTCCAGAACCTTG
ACCGAACGCAGCGGTGGTAACGGCGCAGTGGCGGTTTTCATGGCTTGTTATGACTGTTTTTTTGGGGTAC
AGTCTATGCCTCGGGCATCCAAGCAGCAAGCGCGTTACGCCGTGGGTCGATGTTTGATGTTATGGAGCAG
CAACGATGTTACGCAGCAGGGCAGTCGCCCTAAAACAAAGTTAAACATTATGAGGGAAGCGGTGATCGCC
GAAGTATCGACTCAACTATCAGAGGTAGTTGGCGTCATCGAGCGCCATCTCGAACCGACGTTGCTGGCCG
TACATTTGTACGGCTCCGCAGTGGATGGCGGCCTGAAGCCACACAGTGATATTGATTTGCTGGTTACGGT
GACCGTAAGGCTTGATGAAACAACGCGGCGAGCTTTGATCAACGACCTTTTGGAAACTTCGGCTTCCCCT
GGAGAGAGCGAGATTCTCCGCGCTGTAGAAGTCACCATTGTTGTGCACGACGACATCATTCCGTGGCGTT
ATCCAGCTAAGCGCGAACTGCAATTTGGAGAATGGCAGCGCAATGACATTCTTGCAGGTATCTTCGAGCC
AGCCACGATCGACATTGATCTGGCTATCTTGCTGACAAAAGCAAGAGAACATAGCGTTGCCTTGGTAGGT
CCAGCGGCGGAGGAACTCTTTGATCCGGTTCCTGAACAGGATCTATTTGAGGCGCTAAATGAAACCTTAA
CGCTATGGAACTCGCCGCCCGACTGGGCTGGCGATGAGCGAAATGTAGTGCTTACGTTGTCCCGCATTTG
GTACAGCGCAGTAACCGGCAAAATCGCGCCGAAGGATGTCGCTGCCGACTGGGCAATGGAGCGCCTGCCG
GCCCAGTATCAGCCCGTCATACTTGAAGCTAGACAGGCTTATCTTGGACAAGAAGAAGATCGCTTGGCCT
CGCGCGCAGATCAGTTGGAAGAATTTGTCCACTACGTGAAAGGCGAGATCACCAAGGTAGTCGGCAAATA
ACCCTCGAGCCACCCATGACCAAAATCCCTTAACGTGAGTTACGCGTCGTTCCACTGAGCGTCAGACCCC
GTAGAAAAGATCAAAGGATCTTCTTGAGATCCTTTTTTTCTGCGCGTAATCTGCTGCTTGCAAACAAAAA
AACCACCGCTACCAGCGGTGGTTTGTTTGCCGGATCAAGAGCTACCAACTCTTTTTCCGAAGGTAACTGG
CTTCAGCAGAGCGCAGATACCAAATACTGTTCTTCTAGTGTAGCCGTAGTTAGGCCACCACTTCAAGAAC
TCTGTAGCACCGCCTACATACCTCGCTCTGCTAATCCTGTTACCAGTGGCTGCTGCCAGTGGCGATAAGT
CGTGTCTTACCGGGTTGGACTCAAGACGATAGTTACCGGATAAGGCGCAGCGGTCGGGCTGAACGGGGGG
TTCGTGCACACAGCCCAGCTTGGAGCGAACGACCTACACCGAACTGAGATACCTACAGCGTGAGCTATGA
GAAAGCGCCACGCTTCCCGAAGGGAGAAAGGCGGACAGGTATCCGGTAAGCGGCAGGGTCGGAACAGGAG
AGCGCACGAGGGAGCTTCCAGGGGGAAACGCCTGGTATCTTTATAGTCCTGTCGGGTTTCGCCACCTCTG
ACTTGAGCGTCGATTTTTGTGATGCTCGTCAGGGGGGCGGAGCCTATGGAAAAACGCCAGCAACGCGGCC
TTTTTACGGTTCCTGGCCTTTTGCTGGCCTTTTGCTCACATGTTCTTTCCTGCGTTATCCCCTGATTCTG
TGGATAACCGTATTACCGCCTTTGAGTGAGCTGATACCGCTCGCCGCAGCCGAACGACCGAGCGCAGCGA
GTCAGTGAGCGAGGAAGCGGAAGAGCGCCCAATACGCAAACCGCCTCTCCCCGCGCGTTGGCCGATTCAT
TAATGCAGCTGGCACGACAGGTTTCCCGACTGGAAAGCGGGCAGTGAGCGCAACGCAATTAATACGCGTA
CCGCTAGCCAGGAAGAGTTTGTAGAAACGCAAAAAGGCCATCCGTCAGGATGGCCTTCTGCTTAGTTTGA
TGCCTGGCAGTTTATGGCGGGCGTCCTGCCCGCCACCCTCCGGGCCGTTGCTTCACAACGTTCAAATCCG
CTCCCGGCGGATTTGTCCTACTCAGGAGAGCGTTCACCGACAAACAACAGATAAAACGAAAGGCCCAGTC
TTCCGACTGAGCCTTTCGTTTTATTTGATGCCT
Features (pLannotate 1.2.2; 12 found; start..end, strand, type, name):
     38..74      -  CDS            lacZα (fragment): LacZα fragment of β-galactosidase; lacZ fragment
     91..186     +  protein_bind   attL3: mutant version of attL; recombination site for the Gateway® LR reaction LR Clonase™
    189..1628    +  CDS            Akt1: human serine/threonine protein kinase activated by growth factors; AKT1
   1636..1731    -  protein_bind   attL3: mutant version of attL; recombination site for the Gateway® LR reaction LR Clonase™
   1750..1768    -  promoter       T7 promoter: promoter for bacteriophage T7 RNA polymerase
   1958..1981    +  promoter       Pc promoter (fragment): intI1 (promoter lies within the coding sequence); class 1 integron promoter
   2157..2213    +  CDS            GmR (fragment): gentamycin acetyltransferase; aacC1; confers resistance to gentamycin
   2220..3011    +  CDS            SmR: aminoglycoside adenylyltransferase (Murphy, 1985); aadA; confers resistance to spectinomycin and streptomycin
   3104..3692    +  rep_origin     ori: high-copy-number ColE1/pMB1/pBR322/pUC origin of replication
   3875..3967    +  CDS            lacI (fragment): lac repressor; lacI; The lac repressor binds to the lac operator to inhibit transcription in E. coli. This inhibition can be relieved by adding lactose or isopropyl-β-D-thiogalactopyranoside (IPTG).
   4022..4049    -  terminator     rrnB T2 terminator: transcription terminator T2 from the E. coli rrnB gene
   4181..4224    +  terminator     rrnB T1 terminator: Escherichia coli rrnB; transcription terminator T1 from the E. coli rrnB gene
