[The description below was written by a language model from this plasmid's Addgene catalogue record and pLannotate feature annotations shown in this document.]
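Description:
pDONR223_AKT1_p.L52R is a Gateway entry clone built on the Invitrogen pDONR223 backbone. It carries the open reading frame of human AKT1, the growth-factor-activated serine/threonine kinase also known as PKB-alpha, with an L52R point substitution. The plasmid is maintained in E. coli at high copy from a ColE1/pUC-type origin. Selection is with spectinomycin through the aadA (SmR) aminoglycoside adenylyltransferase gene, which lies downstream of a class 1 integron Pc promoter fragment and a short gentamicin-resistance gene remnant. Small lacZα and lacI fragments are also annotated as backbone remnants. The rrnB T1 and T2 terminators help insulate the cloning region from read-through transcription.

The AKT1 coding sequence of about 1.4 kb is flanked on both sides by attL-type recombination sites. The automated annotation labels both as attL3. These sites allow the insert to be moved by an LR Clonase reaction into any compatible Gateway destination vector. No promoter drives the insert in this plasmid, so it serves as a shuttle or archival clone rather than an expression construct. The annotated T7 promoter lies outside the attL-flanked cassette. The clone is in the "closed" configuration, with a stop codon immediately after the insert. The protein is therefore made with its native C-terminus, and C-terminal tags supplied by a destination vector will not be fused to it.

The plasmid belongs to the Target Accelerator Plasmid Collection, a set of cancer-associated alleles assembled for systematic functional testing of rare tumour variants. Its typical use is transfer of the L52R allele into expression vectors for comparison with wild-type AKT1.
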