Addgene plasmid #81604: pDONR223_AKT1_p.L52R
Purpose: Gateway Donor vector containing AKT1 , part of the Target Accelerator Plasmid Collection.
Depositing lab: Jesse Boehm & William Hahn & David Root. Depositing organization: Broad Institute. Publication: Systematic Functional Interrogation of Rare Cancer Variants Identifies Oncogenic Alleles. Kim E, Ilic N, Shrestha Y, Zou L, Kamburov A, Zhu C, Yang X, Lubonja R, Tran N, Nguyen C, Lawrence MS, Piccioni F, Bagul M, Doench JG, Chouinard CR, Wu X, Hogstrom L, Natoli T, Tamayo P, Horn H, Corsello SM, Lage K, Root DE, Subramanian A, Golub TR, Getz G, Boehm JS, Hahn WC. Cancer Discov. 2016 Jul;6(7):714-26. doi: 10.1158/2159-8290.CD-16-0160. Epub 2016 May 4. PubMed 27147599.
Backbone
  Vector backbone: pDONR223
  Backbone manufacturer: Invitrogen
  Backbone size w/o insert (bp): 2790
  Vector type: Gateway Entry vector
Growth in bacteria
  Bacterial resistance: Spectinomycin, 50 μg/mL
  Growth temperature: 37°C
  Growth strain: DH5alpha
  Copy number: High Copy
Gene/Insert
  Gene/Insert name: AKT1
  Species: H. sapiens (human)
  Mutation: L52R
  GenBank ID: NM_005163.2
  Entrez Gene: AKT1 (a.k.a. AKT, PKB, PKB-ALPHA, PRKBA, RAC, RAC-ALPHA)
  Promoter: None
  Cloning method: Gateway Cloning
  Sequencing primers: 5′ M13pUC-fwd; 3′ M13-Rev
Terms and licenses: Academic/Nonprofit Terms; Industry Terms: Not Available to Industry
Depositor comments: Closed state: stop codon immediately follows insert
How to cite: pDONR223_AKT1_p.L52R was a gift from Jesse Boehm & William Hahn & David Root (Addgene plasmid # 81604 ; http://n2t.net/addgene:81604 ; RRID:Addgene_81604)
