>Addgene plasmid #81604 | pDONR223_AKT1_p.L52R | depositor partial sequence | sequence record 154923 | Insert sequence
ATGAGCGACGTGGCTATTGTGAAGGAGGGTTGGCTGCACAAACGAGGGGAGTACATCAAGACCTGGCGGC
CACGCTACTTCCTCCTCAAGAATGATGGCACCTTCATTGGCTACAAGGAGCGGCCGCAGGATGTGGACCA
ACGTGAGGCTCCCCGCAACAACTTCTCTGTGGCGCAGTGCCAGCTGATGAAGACGGAGCGGCCCCGGCCC
AACACCTTCATCATCCGCTGCCTGCAGTGGACCACTGTCATCGAACGCACCTTCCATGTGGAGACTCCTG
AGGAGCGGGAGGAGTGGACAACCGCCATCCAGACTGTGGCTGACGGCCTCAAGAAGCAGGAGGAGGAGGA
GATGGACTTCCGGTCGGGCTCACCCAGTGACAACTCAGGGGCTGAAGAGATGGAGGTGTCCCTGGCCAAG
CCCAAGCACCGCGTGACCATGAACGAGTTTGAGTACCTGAAGCTGCTGGGCAAGGGCACTTTCGGCAAGG
TGATCCTGGTGAAGGAGAAGGCCACAGGCCGCTACTACGCCATGAAGATCCTCAAGAAGGAAGTCATCGT
GGCCAAGGACGAGGTGGCCCACACACTCACCGAGAACCGCGTCCTGCAGAACTCCAGGCACCCCTTCCTC
ACAGCCCTGAAGTACTCTTTCCAGACCCACGACCGCCTCTGCTTTGTCATGGAGTACGCCAACGGGGGCG
AGCTGTTCTTCCACCTGTCCCGGGAGCGTGTGTTCTCCGAGGACCGGGCCCGCTTCTATGGCGCTGAGAT
TGTGTCAGCCCTGGACTACCTGCACTCGGAGAAGAACGTGGTGTACCGGGACCTCAAGCTGGAGAACCTC
ATGCTGGACAAGGACGGGCACATTAAGATCACAGACTTCGGGCTGTGCAAGGAGGGGATCAAGGACGGTG
CCACCATGAAGACCTTTTGCGGCACACCTGAGTACCTGGCCCCCGAGGTGCTGGAGGACAATGACTACGG
CCGTGCAGTGGACTGGTGGGGGCTGGGCGTGGTCATGTACGAGATGATGTGCGGTCGCCTGCCCTTCTAC
AACCAGGACCATGAGAAGCTTTTTGAGCTCATCCTCATGGAGGAGATCCGCTTCCCGCGCACGCTTGGTC
CCGAGGCCAAGTCCTTGCTTTCAGGGCTGCTCAAGAAGGACCCCAAGCAGAGGCTTGGCGGGGGCTCCGA
GGACGCCAAGGAGATCATGCAGCATCGCTTCTTTGCCGGTATCGTGTGGCAGCACGTGTACGAGAAGAAG
CTCAGCCCACCCTTCAAGCCCCAGGTCACGTCGGAGACTGACACCAGGTATTTTGATGAGGAGTTCACGG
CCCAGATGATCACCATCACACCACCTGACCAAGATGACAGCATGGAGTGTGTGGACAGCGAGCGCAGGCC
CCACTTCCCCCAGTTCTCCTACTCGGCCAGCGGCACGGCC
